Addgene plasmid #158792: PET.SUMO eIF4G1 +MIC 1-200
Purpose: Bacterial expression vector for the expression of N-terminal 6xHIS-SUMO-tagged codon optimized eIF4G1 amino acids 1-200 isoform including the microexon.
Depositing lab: Benjamin Blencowe. Depositing organization: University of Toronto. Publication: Autism-Misregulated eIF4G Microexons Control Synaptic Translation and Higher Order Cognitive Functions. Gonatopoulos-Pournatzis T, Niibori R, Salter EW, Weatheritt RJ, Tsang B, Farhangmehr S, Liang X, Braunschweig U, Roth J, Zhang S, Henderson T, Sharma E, Quesnel-Vallieres M, Permanyer J, Maier S, Georgiou J, Irimia M, Sonenberg N, Forman-Kay JD, Gingras AC, Collingridge GL, Woodin MA, Cordes SP, Blencowe BJ. Mol Cell. 2020 Mar 19;77(6):1176-1192.e16. doi: 10.1016/j.molcel.2020.01.006. Epub 2020 Jan 29. PubMed 31999954.
Backbone
  Vector backbone: pET SUMO
  Backbone manufacturer: Invitrogen
  Vector type: Bacterial Expression
Growth in bacteria
  Bacterial resistance: Kanamycin, 50 μg/mL
  Growth temperature: 37°C
  Growth strain: DH5alpha
  Copy number: Low Copy
Gene/Insert
  Gene/Insert name: eIF4G1 (with microexon) codon optimized
  Species: H. sapiens (human)
  Mutation: amino acids 1-200
  Promoter: T7
  Tag / fusion protein: 6xHIS (N terminal on backbone); SUMO (N terminal on backbone)
  Cloning method: Restriction Enzyme; 5′ cloning site BamHI (not destroyed); 3′ cloning site XhoI (not destroyed)
  Sequencing primers: 5′ AGATTCTTGTACGACGGTATTAG; 3′ TAGTTATTGCTCAGCGGTGG
Terms and licenses: Academic/Nonprofit Terms; Industry Terms: Not Available to Industry
How to cite: PET.SUMO eIF4G1 +MIC 1-200 was a gift from Benjamin Blencowe (Addgene plasmid # 158792 ; http://n2t.net/addgene:158792 ; RRID:Addgene_158792)
