[The description below was written by a language model from this plasmid's Addgene catalogue record and pLannotate feature annotations shown in this document.]
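Description:
PET.SUMO eIF4G1 +MIC 1-200 is a bacterial expression plasmid built on the Invitrogen pET SUMO backbone, about 6.3 kb in the sequenced record. It is propagated in E. coli under kanamycin selection (aph(3')-Ia KanR) and replicates from a pBR322/ColE1-type origin accompanied by bom and the rop gene, consistent with its catalogued low copy number. An f1 origin is also present, and short tetracycline-resistance fragments are non-functional backbone remnants.

The payload is a codon-optimized coding sequence for the first 200 amino acids of human eIF4G1, in the isoform that includes the microexon, cloned between retained BamHI and XhoI sites. Expression is driven by a T7 promoter with an adjacent lac operator and the T7 gene 10 ribosome binding site. The plasmid-borne lacI keeps transcription repressed until IPTG is added in a host that supplies T7 RNA polymerase, and a T7 terminator closes the unit. The open reading frame begins with a 6xHis tag (the automated annotation labels this stretch as a fragment of a composite tag), followed by a thrombin site and yeast SMT3-derived SUMO, then the eIF4G1 fragment. The His tag allows metal-affinity purification, while SUMO typically aids solubility and can be removed by SUMO protease.

The annotation tool matched the insert to mouse Eif4g1, whereas the catalogue lists it as human; this probably reflects close homology. A His-tag fragment is annotated downstream of the insert, but the record lists only N-terminal tags and does not say whether it is translated. The plasmid is intended for producing the recombinant N-terminal eIF4G1 region, and was deposited with a study of eIF4G microexons in synaptic translation and cognitive function.
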