Features (pLannotate 1.2.2; 22 found; start..end, strand, type, name):
      1..19      +  promoter       T7 promoter: promoter for bacteriophage T7 RNA polymerase
     20..44      +  protein_bind   lac operator: The lac repressor binds to the lac operator to inhibit transcription in E. coli. This inhibition can be relieved by adding lactose or isopropyl-β-D-thiogalactopyranoside (IPTG). lac repressor encoded by lacI
     59..81      +  RBS            RBS: efficient ribosome binding site from bacteriophage T7 gene 10 (Olins and Rangwala, 1989)
    101..117     +  CDS            capTEV™ (fragment): composite tag for in vivo biotinylation, TEV protease cleavage, and 6xHis tagging
    128..145     +  CDS            thrombin site: thrombin recognition and cleavage site
    152..445     +  CDS            SUMO: cleavable ubiquitin-like protein tag; S. cerevisiae SMT3 (truncated)
    458..1054    +  CDS            Eif4g1 (fragment): IF4G1_MOUSE - Experimental evidence at protein level: Swiss-Prot protein existence level 1. Component of the protein complex eIF4F, which is involved in the recognition of the mRNA cap, ATP-dependent unwinding of 5'-terminal secondary structure and recruitment of mRNA to the ribosome. As a member of the eIF4F complex, required for endoplasmic reticulum stress- induced ATF4 mRNA translation (By similarity). From Mus musculus (Mouse).
   1129..1146    +  CDS            9xHis (fragment): 9xHis affinity tag
   1156..1205    +  CDS            SET1 (fragment): solubility-enhancement tag derived from T7 phage gene 10B
   1213..1260    +  terminator     T7 terminator: transcription terminator for bacteriophage T7 RNA polymerase
   1297..1725    +  rep_origin     f1 ori (sequence partly withheld): f1 bacteriophage origin of replication; arrow indicates direction of (+) strand synthesis
   1778..1835    +  promoter       AmpR promoter (fragment): bla
   1844..2659    -  CDS            KanR: aminoglycoside phosphotransferase; aph(3')-Ia; confers resistance to kanamycin in bacteria or G418 (Geneticin®) in eukaryotes
   2781..3369    +  rep_origin     ori: high-copy-number ColE1/pMB1/pBR322/pUC origin of replication
   3555..3694    -  misc_feature   bom: basis of mobility region from pBR322
   3796..3987    -  CDS            rop: Rop protein, which maintains plasmids at low copy number; rop
   4004..4384    +  CDS            YPB1_ECOLX: Protein predicted: Swiss-Prot protein existence level 4. From Escherichia coli.
   4456..4747    -  CDS            TcR (fragment): tetracycline efflux protein; tet; confers resistance to tetracycline
   4762..4783    -  protein_bind   CAP binding site: CAP binding activates transcription in the presence of cAMP. E. coli catabolite activator protein
   4796..5878    -  CDS            lacI: lac repressor; lacI; The lac repressor binds to the lac operator to inhibit transcription in E. coli. This inhibition can be relieved by adding lactose or isopropyl-β-D-thiogalactopyranoside (IPTG).
   5879..5956    -  promoter       lacI promoter: lacI
   5964..6243    -  CDS            TcR (fragment): tetracycline efflux protein; tet; confers resistance to tetracycline
>Addgene plasmid #158792 | PET.SUMO eIF4G1 +MIC 1-200 | addgene full sequence | sequence record 309816 | Addgene NGS Result
TAATACGACTCACTATAGGGGAATTGTGAGCGGATAACAATTCCCCTCTAGAAATAATTTTGTTTAACTT
TAAGAAGGAGATATACATATGGGCAGCAGCCATCATCATCATCATCACGGCAGCGGCCTGGTGCCGCGCG
GCAGCGCTAGCATGTCGGACTCAGAAGTCAATCAAGAAGCTAAGCCAGAGGTCAAGCCAGAAGTCAAGCC
TGAGACTCACATCAATTTAAAGGTGTCCGATGGATCTTCAGAGATCTTCTTCAAGATCAAAAAGACCACT
CCTTTAAGAAGGCTGATGGAAGCGTTCGCTAAAAGACAGGGTAAGGAAATGGACTCCTTAAGATTCTTGT
ACGACGGTATTAGAATTCAAGCTGATCAGACCCCTGAAGATTTGGACATGGAGGATAACGATATTATTGA
GGCTCACAGAGAACAGATTGGTGGTAGTACTGGATCCAACAAGGCTCCGCAGAGCACTGGTCCGCCTCCG
GCACCTTCCCCGGGGCTTCCTCAGCCGGCTTTTCCGCCCGGGCAGACCGCTCCCGTTGTTTTCAGTACTC
CGCAAGCTACCCAAATGAACACTCCGTCTCAGCCGCGGCAGGGAGGATTTCGGTCTCTGCAGCATTTCTA
CCCGAGCAGAGCACAGCCGCCCAGCTCGGCTGCAAGCAGAGTTCAGTCGGCTGCACCGGCAAGACCGGGC
CCGGCTGCACACGTATACCCGGCAGGCAGCCAAGTAATGATGATCCCGAGCCAGATCAGCTACCCGGCAA
GCCAGGGAGCATACTACATCCCGGGACAGGGAAGGAGCACGTACGTAGTCCCCACTCAGCAGTACCCGGT
TCAGCCGGGAGCACCGGGTTTTTACCCGGGGGCTAGCCCGACTGAATTCGGAACATACGCTGGCGCATAC
TACCCGGCACAAGGAGTTCAGCAGTTCCCGACTGGCGTTGCACCGACACCGGTACTCATGAACCAGCCGC
CGCAGATAGCTCCGAAACGGGAAAGGAAAACTATCAGAATAAGAGACCCGAACCAAGGAGGAAAAGACAT
CACTTAACTCGAGTGAAGACAAGCTTAGGTATTTATTCGGCGCAAAGTGCGTCGGGTGATGCTGCCAACT
TAGTCGAGCACCACCACCACCACCACTGAGATCCGGCTGCTAACAAAGCCCGAAAGGAAGCTGAGTTGGC
TGCTGCCACCGCTGAGCAATAACTAGCATAACCCCTTGGGGCCTCTAAACGGGTCTTGAGGGGTTTTTTG
CTGAAAGGAGGAACTATATCCGGATTGGCGAATGGG
[124 nt withheld, positions 1297-1420]
C
[91 nt withheld, positions 1422-1512]
A
[49 nt withheld, positions 1514-1562]
CCTTTGACGTTGGAGTCCACGTTCTTT
[37 nt withheld, positions 1590-1626]
ACCCTATCTCGGTCTATTCTTTTGATTTATAAGGGATTTTGCCGATTTCGGCCTATTGGTTAAAAAATGA
GCTGATTTAACAAAAATTTAACGCGAATTTTAACAAAATATTAACGCTTACAATTTAGGTGGCACTTTTC
GGGGAAATGTGCGCGGAACCCCTATTTGTTTATTTTTCTAAATACATTCAAATATGTATCCGCTCATGAA
TTAATTCTTAGAAAAACTCATCGAGCATCAAATGAAACTGCAATTTATTCATATCAGGATTATCAATACC
ATATTTTTGAAAAAGCCGTTTCTGTAATGAAGGAGAAAACTCACCGAGGCAGTTCCATAGGATGGCAAGA
TCCTGGTATCGGTCTGCGATTCCGACTCGTCCAACATCAATACAACCTATTAATTTCCCCTCGTCAAAAA
TAAGGTTATCAAGTGAGAAATCACCATGAGTGACGACTGAATCCGGTGAGAATGGCAAAAGTTTATGCAT
TTCTTTCCAGACTTGTTCAACAGGCCAGCCATTACGCTCGTCATCAAAATCACTCGCATCAACCAAACCG
TTATTCATTCGTGATTGCGCCTGAGCGAGACGAAATACGCGATCGCTGTTAAAAGGACAATTACAAACAG
GAATCGAATGCAACCGGCGCAGGAACACTGCCAGCGCATCAACAATATTTTCACCTGAATCAGGATATTC
TTCTAATACCTGGAATGCTGTTTTCCCGGGGATCGCAGTGGTGAGTAACCATGCATCATCAGGAGTACGG
ATAAAATGCTTGATGGTCGGAAGAGGCATAAATTCCGTCAGCCAGTTTAGTCTGACCATCTCATCTGTAA
CATCATTGGCAACGCTACCTTTGCCATGTTTCAGAAACAACTCTGGCGCATCGGGCTTCCCATACAATCG
ATAGATTGTCGCACCTGATTGCCCGACATTATCGCGAGCCCATTTATACCCATATAAATCAGCATCCATG
TTGGAATTTAATCGCGGCCTAGAGCAAGACGTTTCCCGTTGAATATGGCTCATAACACCCCTTGTATTAC
TGTTTATGTAAGCAGACAGTTTTATTGTTCATGACCAAAATCCCTTAACGTGAGTTTTCGTTCCACTGAG
CGTCAGACCCCGTAGAAAAGATCAAAGGATCTTCTTGAGATCCTTTTTTTCTGCGCGTAATCTGCTGCTT
GCAAACAAAAAAACCACCGCTACCAGCGGTGGTTTGTTTGCCGGATCAAGAGCTACCAACTCTTTTTCCG
AAGGTAACTGGCTTCAGCAGAGCGCAGATACCAAATACTGTCCTTCTAGTGTAGCCGTAGTTAGGCCACC
ACTTCAAGAACTCTGTAGCACCGCCTACATACCTCGCTCTGCTAATCCTGTTACCAGTGGCTGCTGCCAG
TGGCGATAAGTCGTGTCTTACCGGGTTGGACTCAAGACGATAGTTACCGGATAAGGCGCAGCGGTCGGGC
TGAACGGGGGGTTCGTGCACACAGCCCAGCTTGGAGCGAACGACCTACACCGAACTGAGATACCTACAGC
GTGAGCTATGAGAAAGCGCCACGCTTCCCGAAGGGAGAAAGGCGGACAGGTATCCGGTAAGCGGCAGGGT
CGGAACAGGAGAGCGCACGAGGGAGCTTCCAGGGGGAAACGCCTGGTATCTTTATAGTCCTGTCGGGTTT
CGCCACCTCTGACTTGAGCGTCGATTTTTGTGATGCTCGTCAGGGGGGCGGAGCCTATGGAAAAACGCCA
GCAACGCGGCCTTTTTACGGTTCCTGGCCTTTTGCTGGCCTTTTGCTCACATGTTCTTTCCTGCGTTATC
CCCTGATTCTGTGGATAACCGTATTACCGCCTTTGAGTGAGCTGATACCGCTCGCCGCAGCCGAACGACC
GAGCGCAGCGAGTCAGTGAGCGAGGAAGCGGAAGAGCGCCTGATGCGGTATTTTCTCCTTACGCATCTGT
GCGGTATTTCACACCGCAATGGTGCACTCTCAGTACAATCTGCTCTGATGCCGCATAGTTAAGCCAGTAT
ACACTCCGCTATCGCTACGTGACTGGGTCATGGCTGCGCCCCGACACCCGCCAACACCCGCTGACGCGCC
CTGACGGGCTTGTCTGCTCCCGGCATCCGCTTACAGACAAGCTGTGACCGTCTCCGGGAGCTGCATGTGT
CAGAGGTTTTCACCGTCATCACCGAAACGCGCGAGGCAGCTGCGGTAAAGCTCATCAGCGTGGTCGTGAA
GCGATTCACAGATGTCTGCCTGTTCATCCGCGTCCAGCTCGTTGAGTTTCTCCAGAAGCGTTAATGTCTG
GCTTCTGATAAAGCGGGCCATGTTAAGGGCGGTTTTTTCCTGTTTGGTCACTGATGCCTCCGTGTAAGGG
GGATTTCTGTTCATGGGGGTAATGATACCGATGAAACGAGAGAGGATGCTCACGATACGGGTTACTGATG
ATGAACATGCCCGGTTACTGGAACGTTGTGAGGGTAAACAACTGGCGGTATGGATGCGGCGGGACCAGAG
AAAAATCACTCAGGGTCAATGCCAGCGCTTCGTTAATACAGATGTAGGTGTTCCACAGGGTAGCCAGCAG
CATCCTGCGATGCAGATCCGGAACATAATGGTGCAGGGCGCTGACTTCCGCGTTTCCAGACTTTACGAAA
CACGGAAACCGAAGACCATTCATGTTGTTGCTCAGGTCGCAGACGTTTTGCAGCAGCAGTCGCTTCACGT
TCGCTCGCGTATCGGTGATTCATTCTGCTAACCAGTAAGGCAACCCCGCCAGCCTAGCCGGGTCCTCAAC
GACAGGAGCACGATCATGCGCACCCGTGGGGCCGCCATGCCGGCGATAATGGCCTGCTTCTCGCCGAAAC
GTTTGGTGGCGGGACCAGTGACGAAGGCTTGAGCGAGGGCGTGCAAGATTCCGAATACCGCAAGCGACAG
GCCGATCATCGTCGCGCTCCAGCGAAAGCGGTCCTCGCCGAAAATGACCCAGAGCGCTGCCGGCACCTGT
CCTACGAGTTGCATGATAAAGAAGACAGTCATAAGTGCGGCGACGATAGTCATGCCCCGCGCCCACCGGA
AGGAGCTGACTGGGTTGAAGGCTCTCAAGGGCATCGGTCGAGATCCCGGTGCCTAATGAGTGAGCTAACT
TACATTAATTGCGTTGCGCTCACTGCCCGCTTTCCAGTCGGGAAACCTGTCGTGCCAGCTGCATTAATGA
ATCGGCCAACGCGCGGGGAGAGGCGGTTTGCGTATTGGGCGCCAGGGTGGTTTTTCTTTTCACCAGTGAG
ACGGGCAACAGCTGATTGCCCTTCACCGCCTGGCCCTGAGAGAGTTGCAGCAAGCGGTCCACGCTGGTTT
GCCCCAGCAGGCGAAAATCCTGTTTGATGGTGGTTAACGGCGGGATATAACATGAGCTGTCTTCGGTATC
GTCGTATCCCACTACCGAGATATCCGCACCAACGCGCAGCCCGGACTCGGTAATGGCGCGCATTGCGCCC
AGCGCCATCTGATCGTTGGCAACCAGCATCGCAGTGGGAACGATGCCCTCATTCAGCATTTGCATGGTTT
GTTGAAAACCGGACATGGCACTCCAGTCGCCTTCCCGTTCCGCTATCGGCTGAATTTGATTGCGAGTGAG
ATATTTATGCCAGCCAGCCAGACGCAGACGCGCCGAGACAGAACTTAATGGGCCCGCTAACAGCGCGATT
TGCTGGTGACCCAATGCGACCAGATGCTCCACGCCCAGTCGCGTACCGTCTTCATGGGAGAAAATAATAC
TGTTGATGGGTGTCTGGTCAGAGACATCAAGAAATAACGCCGGAACATTAGTGCAGGCAGCTTCCACAGC
AATGGCATCCTGGTCATCCAGCGGATAGTTAATGATCAGCCCACTGACGCGTTGCGCGAGAAGATTGTGC
ACCGCCGCTTTACAGGCTTCGACGCCGCTTCGTTCTACCATCGACACCACCACGCTGGCACCCAGTTGAT
CGGCGCGAGATTTAATCGCCGCGACAATTTGCGACGGCGCGTGCAGGGCCAGACTGGAGGTGGCAACGCC
AATCAGCAACGACTGTTTGCCCGCCAGTTGTTGTGCCACGCGGTTGGGAATGTAATTCAGCTCCGCCATC
GCCGCTTCCACTTTTTCCCGCGTTTTCGCAGAAACGTGGCTGGCCTGGTTCACCACGCGGGAAACGGTCT
GATAAGAGACACCGGCATACTCTGCGACATCGTATAACGTTACTGGTTTCACATTCACCACCCTGAATTG
ACTCTCTTCCGGGCGCTATCATGCCATACCGCGAAAGGTTTTGCGCCATTCGATGGTGTCCGGGATCTCG
ACGCTCTCCCTTATGCGACTCCTGCATTAGGAAGCAGCCCAGTAGTAGGTTGAGGCCGTTGAGCACCGCC
GCCGCAAGGAATGGTGCATGCAAGGAGATGGCGCCCAACAGTCCCCCGGCCACGGGGCCTGCCACCATAC
CCACGCCGAAACAAGCGCTCATGAGCCCGAAGTGGCGAGCCCGATCTTCCCCATCGGTGATGTCGGCGAT
ATAGGCGCCAGCAACCGCACCTGTGGCGCCGGTGATGCCGGCCACGATGCGTCCGGCGTAGAGGATCGAG
ATCTCGATCCCGCGAAAT
